Addgene plasmid #56268: IFP1.4-Cx43-7
Purpose: Localization: Gap Junctions, Excitation: 684, Emission: 708
Depositing lab: Michael Davidson. Depositing organization: Florida State University, Tallahassee.
Backbone
  Vector backbone: IFP1.4
  Backbone size w/o insert (bp): 4750
  Vector type: Mammalian Expression
  Selectable markers: Neomycin (select with G418)
Growth in bacteria
  Bacterial resistance: Kanamycin, 50 μg/mL
  Growth temperature: 37°C
  Growth strain: DH5alpha
  Copy number: High Copy
Gene/Insert
  Gene/Insert name: Cx43 (alt names: Rat Alpha-1 Connexin 43; NM_012567.2)
  Species: R. norvegicus (rat)
  Entrez Gene: Gja1 (a.k.a. Cx43, Cxnk1)
  Promoter: CMV
  Tag / fusion protein: IFP1.4 (C terminal on insert)
  Cloning method: Unknown
  Sequencing primers: 5′ CMV-F; 3′ SV40pA-R
Terms and licenses: Academic/Nonprofit Terms; Industry Terms
Depositor comments: R. norvegicus (rat) Alpha-1 Connexin 43. Excitation = 684; Emission = 708
How to cite: IFP1.4-Cx43-7 was a gift from Michael Davidson (Addgene plasmid # 56268 ; http://n2t.net/addgene:56268 ; RRID:Addgene_56268)
