[The description below was written by a language model from this plasmid's Addgene catalogue record and pLannotate feature annotations shown in this document.]
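Description:
IFP1.4-Cx43-7 is a mammalian expression plasmid that produces rat connexin 43 (Gja1, alpha-1 connexin) fused at its C terminus to the near-infrared fluorescent protein IFP1.4, serving as a fluorescent marker for gap junctions. The sequenced record is about 6.3 kb. The backbone has the layout of a classic N1-type fluorescent protein fusion vector. A high-copy ColE1/pUC origin supports propagation in E. coli, and an f1 origin is also present. A single NeoR/KanR (Tn5 aminoglycoside phosphotransferase) cassette is driven by tandem bacterial (bla) and SV40 early promoters and terminated by the HSV TK polyadenylation signal. This cassette gives kanamycin resistance in bacteria and G418 selection in mammalian cells. The short annotated fragments (RSF ori, ble, bGH poly(A), SV40 large T antigen) appear to be partial sequence matches within the backbone rather than functional elements.

Expression is driven by the human CMV immediate-early enhancer and promoter. Downstream lies a stretch annotated as the connexin 43 IRES, which suggests that native 5′ untranslated sequence was carried over with the cDNA. It is followed by the Gja1 coding sequence, a short linker (the "7" in the name may refer to its length in amino acids, though the record does not say so), and then the IFP1.4 coding sequence and an SV40 polyadenylation signal. IFP1.4 is an engineered bacteriophytochrome derivative from Deinococcus radiodurans that needs biliverdin as a cofactor to fluoresce, with recorded excitation and emission maxima of 684 and 708 nm. The fusion is intended for imaging connexin 43 localization and gap junction plaques in transfected mammalian cells. Its far-red emission makes it suitable for combining with shorter-wavelength fluorescent probes.
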