Features (pLannotate 1.2.2; 16 found; start..end, strand, type, name):
      1..47      +  rep_origin     RSF ori (fragment): Plasmids containing the RSF 1030 origin of replication can be propagated in E. coli cells that contain additional plasmids with compatible origins.
    115..418     +  enhancer       CMV enhancer: human cytomegalovirus immediate early enhancer
    419..622     +  promoter       CMV promoter: human cytomegalovirus (CMV) immediate early promoter
    676..879     +  ncRNA          IRES Cx43: Accession: RF00487 - Connexin-43 internal ribosome entry site (IRES)
    878..2023    +  CDS            Gja1: CXA1_RAT - Also known as Cxn-43. Experimental evidence at protein level: Swiss-Prot protein existence level 1. Gap junction protein that acts as a regulator of bladder capacity. A gap junction consists of a cluster of closely packed pairs of transmembrane channels, the connexons, through which materials of low MW diffuse from one cell to a neighboring cell. Negative regulator of bladder functional capacity: acts by enhancing intercellular electrical and chemical transmission, thus sensitizing bladder muscles to cholinergic neural stimuli and causing them to contract (By similarity). May play a
   2045..3007    +  CDS            iFP1.4: iFP1.4 is a basic (constitutively fluorescent) near ir fluorescent protein published in 2009, derived from Deinococcus radiodurans. It has low acid sensitivity. It requires the cofactor biliverdin for fluorescence.
   3026..3109    +  CDS            large T antigen (fragment): large T antigen from SV40 (simian virus 40)
   3132..3253    +  polyA_signal   SV40 poly(A) signal: SV40 polyadenylation signal
   3287..3715    -  rep_origin     f1 ori (sequence partly withheld): f1 bacteriophage origin of replication; arrow indicates direction of (+) strand synthesis
   3742..3846    +  promoter       AmpR promoter: bla
   3848..4205    +  promoter       SV40 promoter: SV40 enhancer and early promoter
   4240..5034    +  CDS            NeoR/KanR: aminoglycoside phosphotransferase from Tn5; aph(3')-II (or nptII); confers resistance to neomycin, kanamycin, and G418 (Geneticin®)
   5055..5207    +  CDS            ble (fragment): BLE_KLEPN - Experimental evidence at protein level: Swiss-Prot protein existence level 1. Binding protein with a strong affinity to the bleomycin family of antibiotics. Binds to CL990; an antimitotic-antibiotic compound. From Klebsiella pneumoniae.
   5266..5313    +  polyA_signal   HSV TK poly(A) signal: herpes simplex virus thymidine kinase polyadenylation signal (Cole and Stacy, 1985)
   5404..5420    -  polyA_signal   bGH poly(A) signal (fragment): bovine growth hormone polyadenylation signal
   5642..6230    +  rep_origin     ori: high-copy-number ColE1/pMB1/pBR322/pUC origin of replication
>Addgene plasmid #56268 | IFP1.4-Cx43-7 | addgene full sequence | sequence record 218677 | Addgene NGS Result
TTCTTTCCTGCGTTATCCCCTGATTCTGTGGATAACCGTATTACCGCCATGCATTAGTTATTAATAGTAA
TCAATTACGGGGTCATTAGTTCATAGCCCATATATGGAGTTCCGCGTTACATAACTTACGGTAAATGGCC
CGCCTGGCTGACCGCCCAACGACCCCCGCCCATTGACGTCAATAATGACGTATGTTCCCATAGTAACGCC
AATAGGGACTTTCCATTGACGTCAATGGGTGGAGTATTTACGGTAAACTGCCCACTTGGCAGTACATCAA
GTGTATCATATGCCAAGTACGCCCCCTATTGACGTCAATGACGGTAAATGGCCCGCCTGGCATTATGCCC
AGTACATGACCTTATGGGACTTTCCTACTTGGCAGTACATCTACGTATTAGTCATCGCTATTACCATGGT
GATGCGGTTTTGGCAGTACATCAATGGGCGTGGATAGCGGTTTGACTCACGGGGATTTCCAAGTCTCCAC
CCCATTGACGTCAATGGGAGTTTGTTTTGGCACCAAAATCAACGGGACTTTCCAAAATGTCGTAACAACT
CCGCCCCATTGACGCAAATGGGCGGTAGGCGTGTACGGTGGGAGGTCTATATAAGCAGAGCTGGTTTAGT
GAACCGTCAGATCCGCTAGCGCTACCGGACTCAGATCTCGAGCTCAAGCTTCGAATTCGGCAGCACTTTT
CTTTCATTGGGGGGAAGGCGTGAGGAAAGTACCAAACAGCAGCAGACTTTTAAACTTTAAACAGACAGGT
CTGAGAGCCTGAACTCTCATTTTTCCTTTGACTTCAGCCTCCAAGGAGTTCCACCAACTTTGGCGCGCCG
GCTTCACTTTCATTAAGTGAAAGAGAGGTGCCCAGACATGGGTGACTGGAGTGCCTTGGGGAAGCTTCTG
GACAAGGTCCAAGCCTACTCCACCGCTGGAGGGAAGGTGTGGCTGTCAGTGCTCTTCATATTCAGAATCC
TGCTCCTGGGGACAGCTGTTGAGTCAGCTTGGGGTGATGAACAGTCTGCCTTTCGCTGTAACACTCAACA
ACCTGGCTGCGAAAACGTCTGCTATGACAAGTCCTTCCCCATCTCTCACGTGCGCTTCTGGGTCCTTCAG
ATCATATTCGTGTCTGTGCCCACACTCCTGTACTTGGCCCATGTGTTCTATGTGATGAGGAAGGAAGAGA
AGCTAAACAAGAAAGAAGAGGAGCTCAAAGTGGCCCAGACTGACGGGGTCAACGTGGAGATGCACCTGAA
GCAGATTGAAATCAAGAAGTTCAAGTACGGGATTGAAGAGCACGGCAAGGTGAAAATGAGGGGCGGCTTG
CTGAGAACCTACATCATCAGCATCCTCTTCAAGTCTGTCTTCGAGGTGGCCTTCCTGCTCATCCAGTGGT
ACATCTATGGGTTCAGCTTGAGCGCGGTCTACACCTGCAAGAGAGATCCCTGCCCCCACCAGGTAGACTG
CTTCCTCTCACGTCCCACGGAGAAAACCATCTTCATCATCTTCATGCTGGTGGTGTCCTTGGTGTCTCTC
GCTTTGAACATCATTGAGCTCTTCTACGTCTTCTTCAAGGGCGTTAAGGATCGCGTGAAGGGAAGAAGCG
ATCCTTACCACGCCACCACTGGCCCACTGAGCCCATCAAAAGACTGCGGATCTCCAAAATACGCCTACTT
CAATGGCTGCTCCTCACCAACGGCTCCACTCTCGCCTATGTCTCCTCCTGGGTACAAGCTGGTTACTGGT
GACAGAAACAATTCCTCGTGCCGCAATTACAACAAGCAAGCTAGCGAGCAAAACTGGGCGAACTACAGCG
CAGAGCAAAATCGCATGGGGCAGGCCGGAAGCACCATCTCCAACTCGCACGCCCAGCCGTTCGATTTCCC
CGACGACAACCAGAATGCCAAAAAAGTTGCTGCTGGACATGAACTCCAGCCATTAGCCATCGTGGACCAA
CGACCTTCCAGCAGAGCCAGCAGCCGCGCCAGCAGCAGGCCTCGGCCTGATGACCTGGAGATTGCGGATC
CACCGGTCGCCACCATGGCTCGGGACCCTCTGCCATTCTTTCCACCTCTGTACCTGGGCGGCCCTGAGAT
TACAACCGAGAACTGCGAGAGAGAGCCTATCCACATTCCTGGGTCCATCCAGCCACACGGGGCTCTGCTC
ACAGCTGACGGCCACTCCGGCGAGGTGCTCCAAGTGTCCCTGAATGCCGCTACCTTCCTGGGCCAGGAGC
CTACTGTGCTGCGGGGGCAGACCCTGGCTGCCCTGCTCCCCGAGCAGTGGCCAGCCCTGCAGGCAGCCCT
GCCCCCAGGATGTCCAGATGCCCTCCAATACAGGGCCACCCTCGACTGGCCAGCTGCTGGGCACCTCAGC
CTGACTGTGCATCGGGTGGCTGAACTCCTGATCCTGGAGTTCGAACCTACCGAGGCCTGGGACAGCATTG
GCCCTCACGCCCTGAGGAACGCCATGTTTGCTCTGGAAAGCGCTCCAAACCTGCGGGCTCTGGCCGAAGT
CGCAACACAAACTGTGAGAGAACTGACTGGCTTCGATCGGGTGATGCTGTACAAATTTGCCCCTGACGCC
ACTGGAGAGATGATTGCTGAGGCCAGACGGGAGGGCATGCAGGCTTTTCTGGGCCACAGGTTTCCCGCAT
CCACCACCCCTGCACAAGCTAGGGCCCTCTACACAAGACACCTGCTCCGGCTGACCGCAGACACCAGGGC
TGCAGCAGTGCCCCTCGACCCCGTGCTGAATCCCCAGACAAATGCTCCTACACCTCTGGGCGGAGCTGTC
CTCAGAGCTACATCCCCAATGCACATGCAGTACCTGAGGAATATGGGAGTGGGCTCCTCCCTGAGCGTCA
GCGTCGTGGTCGGCGGCCAGCTGTGGGGACTGATTGTCTGCCACCATCAGACACCCTACGTGCTGCCACC
CGATCTGCGGACCACCCTGGAGGAGCTGGGGAGAAAGCTGTCCGGGCAGGTGCAGAGGAAAGAAGCCTGA
GCGGCCGCGACTCTAGATCATAATCAGCCATACCACATTTGTAGAGGTTTTACTTGCTTTAAAAAACCTC
CCACACCTCCCCCTGAACCTGAAACATAAAATGAATGCAATTGTTGTTGTTAACTTGTTTATTGCAGCTT
ATAATGGTTACAAATAAAGCAATAGCATCACAAATTTCACAAATAAAGCATTTTTTTCACTGCATTCTAG
TTGTGGTTTGTCCAAACTCATCAATGTATCTTAAGGCGTAAATTGTAAGCGTTAATATTTTGTTAAAATT
CGCGTTAAATTTTTGTTAAATCAGCTCATTTTTTAACCAATAGGCCGAAATCGGCAAAATCCCTTATAAA
TCAAAAGAATAGACCGAGATAGGGT
[37 nt withheld, positions 3386-3422]
AAAGAACGTGGACTCCAACGTCAAAGG
[49 nt withheld, positions 3450-3498]
T
[91 nt withheld, positions 3500-3590]
G
[124 nt withheld, positions 3592-3715]
CAGGTGGCACTTTTCGGGGAAATGTGCGCGGAACCCCTATTTGTTTATTTTTCTAAATACATTCAAATAT
GTATCCGCTCATGAGACAATAACCCTGATAAATGCTTCAATAATATTGAAAAAGGAAGAGTCCTGAGGCG
GAAAGAACCAGCTGTGGAATGTGTGTCAGTTAGGGTGTGGAAAGTCCCCAGGCTCCCCAGCAGGCAGAAG
TATGCAAAGCATGCATCTCAATTAGTCAGCAACCAGGTGTGGAAAGTCCCCAGGCTCCCCAGCAGGCAGA
AGTATGCAAAGCATGCATCTCAATTAGTCAGCAACCATAGTCCCGCCCCTAACTCCGCCCATCCCGCCCC
TAACTCCGCCCAGTTCCGCCCATTCTCCGCCCCATGGCTGACTAATTTTTTTTATTTATGCAGAGGCCGA
GGCCGCCTCGGCCTCTGAGCTATTCCAGAAGTAGTGAGGAGGCTTTTTTGGAGGCCTAGGCTTTTGCAAA
GATCGATCAAGAGACAGGATGAGGATCGTTTCGCATGATTGAACAAGATGGATTGCACGCAGGTTCTCCG
GCCGCTTGGGTGGAGAGGCTATTCGGCTATGACTGGGCACAACAGACAATCGGCTGCTCTGATGCCGCCG
TGTTCCGGCTGTCAGCGCAGGGGCGCCCGGTTCTTTTTGTCAAGACCGACCTGTCCGGTGCCCTGAATGA
ACTGCAAGACGAGGCAGCGCGGCTATCGTGGCTGGCCACGACGGGCGTTCCTTGCGCAGCTGTGCTCGAC
GTTGTCACTGAAGCGGGAAGGGACTGGCTGCTATTGGGCGAAGTGCCGGGGCAGGATCTCCTGTCATCTC
ACCTTGCTCCTGCCGAGAAAGTATCCATCATGGCTGATGCAATGCGGCGGCTGCATACGCTTGATCCGGC
TACCTGCCCATTCGACCACCAAGCGAAACATCGCATCGAGCGAGCACGTACTCGGATGGAAGCCGGTCTT
GTCGATCAGGATGATCTGGACGAAGAGCATCAGGGGCTCGCGCCAGCCGAACTGTTCGCCAGGCTCAAGG
CGAGCATGCCCGACGGCGAGGATCTCGTCGTGACCCATGGCGATGCCTGCTTGCCGAATATCATGGTGGA
AAATGGCCGCTTTTCTGGATTCATCGACTGTGGCCGGCTGGGTGTGGCGGACCGCTATCAGGACATAGCG
TTGGCTACCCGTGATATTGCTGAAGAGCTTGGCGGCGAATGGGCTGACCGCTTCCTCGTGCTTTACGGTA
TCGCCGCTCCCGATTCGCAGCGCATCGCCTTCTATCGCCTTCTTGACGAGTTCTTCTGAGCGGGACTCTG
GGGTTCGAAATGACCGACCAAGCGACGCCCAACCTGCCATCACGAGATTTCGATTCCACCGCCGCCTTCT
ATGAAAGGTTGGGCTTCGGAATCGTTTTCCGGGACGCCGGCTGGATGATCCTCCAGCGCGGGGATCTCAT
GCTGGAGTTCTTCGCCCACCCTAGGGGGAGGCTAACTGAAACACGGAAGGAGACAATACCGGAAGGAACC
CGCGCTATGACGGCAATAAAAAGACAGAATAAAACGCACGGTGTTGGGTCGTTTGTTCATAAACGCGGGG
TTCGGTCCCAGGGCTGGCACTCTGTCGATACCCCACCGAGACCCCATTGGGGCCAATACGCCCGCGTTTC
TTCCTTTTCCCCACCCCACCCCCCAAGTTCGGGTGAAGGCCCAGGGCTCGCAGCCAACGTCGGGGCGGCA
GGCCCTGCCATAGCCTCAGGTTACTCATATATACTTTAGATTGATTTAAAACTTCATTTTTAATTTAAAA
GGATCTAGGTGAAGATCCTTTTTGATAATCTCATGACCAAAATCCCTTAACGTGAGTTTTCGTTCCACTG
AGCGTCAGACCCCGTAGAAAAGATCAAAGGATCTTCTTGAGATCCTTTTTTTCTGCGCGTAATCTGCTGC
TTGCAAACAAAAAAACCACCGCTACCAGCGGTGGTTTGTTTGCCGGATCAAGAGCTACCAACTCTTTTTC
CGAAGGTAACTGGCTTCAGCAGAGCGCAGATACCAAATACTGTTCTTCTAGTGTAGCCGTAGTTAGGCCA
CCACTTCAAGAACTCTGTAGCACCGCCTACATACCTCGCTCTGCTAATCCTGTTACCAGTGGCTGCTGCC
AGTGGCGATAAGTCGTGTCTTACCGGGTTGGACTCAAGACGATAGTTACCGGATAAGGCGCAGCGGTCGG
GCTGAACGGGGGGTTCGTGCACACAGCCCAGCTTGGAGCGAACGACCTACACCGAACTGAGATACCTACA
GCGTGAGCTATGAGAAAGCGCCACGCTTCCCGAAGGGAGAAAGGCGGACAGGTATCCGGTAAGCGGCAGG
GTCGGAACAGGAGAGCGCACGAGGGAGCTTCCAGGGGGAAACGCCTGGTATCTTTATAGTCCTGTCGGGT
TTCGCCACCTCTGACTTGAGCGTCGATTTTTGTGATGCTCGTCAGGGGGGCGGAGCCTATGGAAAAACGC
CAGCAACGCGGCCTTTTTACGGTTCCTGGCCTTTTGCTGGCCTTTTGCTCACATG
