>Addgene plasmid #56268 | IFP1.4-Cx43-7 | depositor partial sequence | sequence record 87173 | insert sequence
CCCATGCTAGTGACGTCAGATCCGCTAGCGCTACCGGACTCAGATCTCGAGCTCAAGCTTCGAATTCGGC
AGCACTTTTCTTTCATTGGGGGGAAGGCGTGAGGAAAGTACCAAACAGCAGCAGACTTTTAAACTTTAAA
CAGACAGGTCTGAGAGCCTGAACTCTCATTTTTCCTTTGACTTCAGCCTCCAAGGAGTTCCACCAACTTT
GGCGCGCCGGCTTCACTTTCATTAAGTGAAAGAGAGGTGCCCAGACATGGGTGACTGGAGTGCCTTGGGG
AAGCTTCTGGACAAGGTCCAAGCCTACTCCACCGCTGGAGGGAAGGTGTGGCTGTCAGTGCTCTTCATAT
TCAGAATCCTGCTCCTGGGGACAGCTGTTGAGTCAGCTTGGGGTGATGAACAGTCTGCCTTTCGCTGTAA
CACTCAACAACCTGGCTGCGAAAACGTCTGCTATGACAAGTCCTTCCCCATCTCTCACGTGCGCTTCTGG
GTCCTTCAGATCATATTCGTGTCTGTGCCCACACTCCTGTACTTGGCCCATGTGTTCTATGTGATGAGGA
AGGAAGAGAAGCTAAACAAGAAAGAAGAGGAGCTCAAAGTGGCCCAGACTGACGGGGTCAACGTGGAGAT
GCACCTGAAGCAGATTGAAATCAAGAAGTTCAAGTACGGGATTGAAGAGCACGGCAAGGTGAAAATGAGG
GGCGGCTTGCTGAGAACCTACATCATCAGCATCCTCTTCAAGTCTGTCTTCGAGGTGGCCTTCCTGCTCA
TCCAGTGGTACATCTATGGGTTCAGCTTGAGCGCGGTCTACACCTGCAAGAGAGATCCCTGCCCCCACCA
GGTAGACTGCTTCCTCTCACGTCCCACGGAGAAAACCATCTTCATCATCTTCATGCTGGTGGTGTCCTTG
GTGTCTCTCGCTTTGAACATCATTGAGCTCTTCTACGTCTTCTTCAAGGCGTTAAGGATCGCGTGAAGGG
AAGAAGCGATCCTTACCACGCCACCACTGGCCCACTGAGCCATCAAAGACTGCGATCTCAAATACGCTAC
TTCATG
