>Addgene plasmid #56268 | IFP1.4-Cx43-7 | depositor partial sequence | sequence record 87174 | insert sequence 2
CAGCATTAGCATCGTGACACGACTCCAGCAGAGCAGCAGCGCGCAGCAGCAGCTCGCTGATGACCTGAGA
TGCGGATCCACCGGTCGCCACCATGGCTCGGGACCCTCTGCCATTCTTTCCACCTCTGTACCTGGGCGGC
CTGAGATTACAACCGAGAACTGCGAGAGAGAGCCTATCCACATTCCTGGGTCCATCCAGCCACACGGGGC
TCTGCTCACAGCTGACGGCCACTCCGGCGAGGTGCTCCAAGTGTCCCTGAATGCCGCTACCTTCCTGGGC
CAGGAGCTACTGTGCTGCGGGGGCAGACCCTGGCTGCCCTGCTCCCCGAGCAGTGGCCAGCCCTGCAGGC
AGCCCTGCCCCCAGGATGTCCAGATGCCCTCCAATACAGGGCCACCCTCGACTGGCCAGCTGCTGGGCAC
CTCAGCCTGACTGTGCATCGGGTGGCTGAACTCCTGATCCTGGAGTTCGAACCTACCGAGGCCTGGGACA
GCATTGGCCCTCACGCCCTGAGGAACGCCATGTTTGCTCTGGAAAGCGCTCCAAACCTGCGGGCTCTGGC
CGAAGTCGCAACACAAACTGTGAGAGAACTGACTGGCTTCGATCGGGTGATGCTGTACAAATTTGCCCCT
GACGCCACTGGAGAGATGATTGCTGAGGCCAGACGGGAGGGCATGCAGGCTTTTCTGGGCCACAGGTTTC
CCGCATCCACCACCCCTGCACAAGCTAGGGCCCTCTACACAAGACACCTGCTCCGGCTGACCGCAGACAC
CAGGGCTGCAGCAGTGCCCCTCGACCCCGTGCTGAATCCCCAGACAAATGCTCCTACACCTCTGGGCGGA
GCTGTCCTCAGAGCTACATCCCCAATGCACATGCAGTACCTGAGGAATATGGGAGTGGGCTCCTCCCTGA
GCGTCAGCGTCGTGGTCGGCGGCCAGCTGTGGGGACTGATTGTCTGCCACCATCAGACACCCTACGTGCT
GCCACCCGATCTGCGGACCACCCTGGAGGAGCTGGGGAGAAAGCTGTCCGGGCAGGTGCAGAGGAAAGAA
GCCTGAGCGGCCGCGACTCTAGATCATAATCAGCCATACCACATTGTAGAGATTTTCCC
